>Addgene plasmid #242563 | pME-EGFP-mm-miR-500 (JDW 8) | addgene full sequence | sequence record 485805 | Addgene NGS Result
CTTTCCTGCGTTATCCCCTGATTCTGTGGATAACCGTATTACCGCCTTTGAGTGAGCTGATACCGCTCGC
CGCAGCCGAACGACCGAGCGCAGCGAGTCAGTGAGCGAGGAAGCGGAAGAGCGCCCAATACGCAAACCGC
CTCTCCCCGCGCGTTGGCCGATTCATTAATGCAGCTGGCACGACAGGTTTCCCGACTGGAAAGCGGGCAG
TGAGCGCAACGCAATTAATACGCGTACCGCTAGCCAGGAAGAGTTTGTAGAAACGCAAAAAGGCCATCCG
TCAGGATGGCCTTCTGCTTAGTTTGATGCCTGGCAGTTTATGGCGGGCGTCCTGCCCGCCACCCTCCGGG
CCGTTGCTTCACAACGTTCAAATCCGCTCCCGGCGGATTTGTCCTACTCAGGAGAGCGTTCACCGACAAA
CAACAGATAAAACGAAAGGCCCAGTCTTCCGACTGAGCCTTTCGTTTTATTTGATGCCTGGCAGTTCCCT
ACTCTCGCGTTAACGCTAGCATGGATGTTTTCCCAGTCACGACGTTGTAAAACGACGGCCAGTCTTAAGC
TCGGGCCCCAAATAATGATTTTATTTTGACTGATAGTGACCTGTTCGTTGCAACAAATTGATGAGCAATG
CTTTTTTATAATGCCAACTTTGTACAAAAAAGCAGGCTCCGCGGCCGCCCCCTTCACCATGGTGAGCAAG
GGCGAGGAGCTGTTCACCGGGGTGGTGCCCATCCTGGTCGAGCTGGACGGCGACGTAAACGGCCACAAGT
TCAGCGTGTCCGGCGAGGGCGAGGGCGATGCCACCTACGGCAAGCTGACCCTGAAGTTCATCTGCACCAC
CGGCAAGCTGCCCGTGCCCTGGCCCACCCTCGTGACCACCCTGACCTACGGCGTGCAGTGCTTCAGCCGC
TACCCCGACCACATGAAGCAGCACGACTTCTTCAAGTCCGCCATGCCCGAAGGCTACGTCCAGGAGCGCA
CCATCTTCTTCAAGGACGACGGCAACTACAAGACCCGCGCCGAGGTGAAGTTCGAGGGCGACACCCTGGT
GAACCGCATCGAGCTGAAGGGCATCGACTTCAAGGAGGACGGCAACATCCTGGGGCACAAGCTGGAGTAC
AACTACAACAGCCACAACGTCTATATCATGGCCGACAAGCAGAAGAACGGCATCAAGGTGAGTGGATCGG
GTACCGAATTCCATGATCAGACCCGCCTAAGGCTAGCGGGGCCCATGATCATCCCGGGGATCCACCATGC
TGAGCAGGTGGTAGTCCCCAAGATAGACTAGCTCTCACCCTCAAAAGAGATGCGTAGGGAGTGGCATCTC
CATGTTTTCAGTTGATGGTGAGTCACAAAATGGGACTTTTTAATCTACAGAAACACACAAAGTGTAAGAC
TTCTCATTTCTGCTTTCATATTGGTGTATAGTACAGTGCTTCCCGCCCCCCCCATCTCCCCCCCCCGCCT
CCCCCCCTGCACATTGAGTACTCAAGGCCCTGGTCCTTCTCCTCTGCTCCCCCTCTCTAATCCTTGCTAT
CTGGGTGCTTAGTGCTATCTCAATGCAATGCACCTGGGCAAGGGTTCAGAGAAGGTGAGCTCATCTGCAT
CAAGAAGGACCAGAGACCCTGTGTGTCAGCCTACCCCTCCCTCCTTCTTTCCCCCTCCCCCTTCCTTCCC
TCTATTGAGTAAAATAGTTGTTTGAGTGAGTCATGTATACCAGGGAACCCCCTAACAGATTATTTAAGAG
ATTTCAGGTACTCTAGTTGGCTTCTTTCTACAGCTAACTTATAAAATACTCAGGTACCTGGAGTGTGTAG
GCTTTCTCTGTATTCTGTCCTGTATGGTTATACAGGATGAGGTCAGGAGTTCAAACCTGCTGCAGATGCA
GTCAGATTTCTGAACTGTCTCAGCAAATGGTAAGTAACTTAGAGCTAGTAATTAATAACCTGTCCTTTGA
TTTCTGATTCAGCCAAGAATGGCCATATTTGGGAAAGGCAGATCTGGAGAGTAACCACGTTTTCATGCAG
TCTAGACTGTTAACGCAGTGTTTCTCTAACTCTCAGGTGAACTTCAAGATCCGCCACAACATCGAGGACG
GCAGCGTGCAGCTCGCCGACCACTACCAGCAGAACACCCCCATCGGCGACGGCCCCGTGCTGCTGCCCGA
CAACCACTACCTGAGCACCCAGTCCGCCCTGAGCAAAGACCCCAACGAGAAGCGCGATCACATGGTCCTG
CTGGAGTTCGTGACCGCCGCCGGGATCACTCTCGGCATGGACGAGCTGTACAAGTAAAGCGGCCGCAAGG
GTGGGCGCGCCGACCCAGCTTTCTTGTACAAAGTTGGCATTATAAGAAAGCATTGCTTATCAATTTGTTG
CAACGAACAGGTCACTATCAGTCAAAATAAAATCATTATTTGCCATCCAGCTGATATCCCCTATAGTGAG
TCGTATTACATGGTCATAGCTGTTTCCTGGCAGCTCTGGCCCGTGTCTCAAAATCTCTGATGTTACATTG
CACAAGATAAAAATATATCATCATGAACAATAAAACTGTCTGCTTACATAAACAGTAATACAAGGGGTGT
TATGAGCCATATTCAACGGGAAACGTCGAGGCCGCGATTAAATTCCAACATGGATGCTGATTTATATGGG
TATAAATGGGCTCGCGATAATGTCGGGCAATCAGGTGCGACAATCTATCGCTTGTATGGGAAGCCCGATG
CGCCAGAGTTGTTTCTGAAACATGGCAAAGGTAGCGTTGCCAATGATGTTACAGATGAGATGGTCAGACT
AAACTGGCTGACGGAATTTATGCCTCTTCCGACCATCAAGCATTTTATCCGTACTCCTGATGATGCATGG
TTACTCACCACTGCGATCCCCGGAAAAACAGCATTCCAGGTATTAGAAGAATATCCTGATTCAGGTGAAA
ATATTGTTGATGCGCTGGCAGTGTTCCTGCGCCGGTTGCATTCGATTCCTGTTTGTAATTGTCCTTTTAA
CAGCGATCGCGTATTTCGTCTCGCTCAGGCGCAATCACGAATGAATAACGGTTTGGTTGATGCGAGTGAT
TTTGATGACGAGCGTAATGGCTGGCCTGTTGAACAAGTCTGGAAAGAAATGCATAAACTTTTGCCATTCT
CACCGGATTCAGTCGTCACTCATGGTGATTTCTCACTTGATAACCTTATTTTTGACGAGGGGAAATTAAT
AGGTTGTATTGATGTTGGACGAGTCGGAATCGCAGACCGATACCAGGATCTTGCCATCCTATGGAACTGC
CTCGGTGAGTTTTCTCCTTCATTACAGAAACGGCTTTTTCAAAAATATGGTATTGATAATCCTGATATGA
ATAAATTGCAGTTTCATTTGATGCTCGATGAGTTTTTCTAATCAGAATTGGTTAATTGGTTGTAACACTG
GCAGAGCATTACGCTGACTTGACGGGACGGCGCAAGCTCATGACCAAAATCCCTTAACGTGAGTTACGCG
TCGTTCCACTGAGCGTCAGACCCCGTAGAAAAGATCAAAGGATCTTCTTGAGATCCTTTTTTTCTGCGCG
TAATCTGCTGCTTGCAAACAAAAAAACCACCGCTACCAGCGGTGGTTTGTTTGCCGGATCAAGAGCTACC
AACTCTTTTTCCGAAGGTAACTGGCTTCAGCAGAGCGCAGATACCAAATACTGTTCTTCTAGTGTAGCCG
TAGTTAGGCCACCACTTCAAGAACTCTGTAGCACCGCCTACATACCTCGCTCTGCTAATCCTGTTACCAG
TGGCTGCTGCCAGTGGCGATAAGTCGTGTCTTACCGGGTTGGACTCAAGACGATAGTTACCGGATAAGGC
GCAGCGGTCGGGCTGAACGGGGGGTTCGTGCACACAGCCCAGCTTGGAGCGAACGACCTACACCGAACTG
AGATACCTACAGCGTGAGCTATGAGAAAGCGCCACGCTTCCCGAAGGGAGAAAGGCGGACAGGTATCCGG
TAAGCGGCAGGGTCGGAACAGGAGAGCGCACGAGGGAGCTTCCAGGGGGAAACGCCTGGTATCTTTATAG
TCCTGTCGGGTTTCGCCACCTCTGACTTGAGCGTCGATTTTTGTGATGCTCGTCAGGGGGGCGGAGCCTA
TGGAAAAACGCCAGCAACGCGGCCTTTTTACGGTTCCTGGCCTTTTGCTGGCCTTTTGCTCACATGTT
Features (pLannotate 1.2.2; 12 found; start..end, strand, type, name):
    121..213     +  CDS            lacI (fragment): lac repressor; lacI; The lac repressor binds to the lac operator to inhibit transcription in E. coli. This inhibition can be relieved by adding lactose or isopropyl-β-D-thiogalactopyranoside (IPTG).
    268..295     -  terminator     rrnB T2 terminator: transcription terminator T2 from the E. coli rrnB gene
    427..470     +  terminator     rrnB T1 terminator: Escherichia coli rrnB; transcription terminator T1 from the E. coli rrnB gene
    517..553     -  CDS            lacZα (fragment): LacZα fragment of β-galactosidase; lacZ fragment
    569..668     +  protein_bind   attL1: mutant version of attL; recombination site for the Gateway® LR reaction LR Clonase™
    689..1258    +  CDS            Superfolder mTurquoise2 (fragment): Superfolder mTurquoise2 is a basic (constitutively fluorescent) cyan fluorescent protein published in 2019, derived from Aequorea victoria.
   1510..1600    +  ncRNA          mir-500: Accession: RF01903 - microRNA mir-500
   2065..2297    +  CDS            EGFP (fragment): the original enhanced GFP (Yang et al., 1996) mammalian codon-optimized
   2323..2422    -  protein_bind   attL2: mutant version of attL; recombination site for the Gateway® LR reaction LR Clonase™
   2440..2458    -  promoter       T7 promoter: promoter for bacteriophage T7 RNA polymerase
   2592..3401    +  CDS            KanR: aminoglycoside phosphotransferase; aph(3')-Ia; confers resistance to kanamycin in bacteria or G418 (Geneticin®) in eukaryotes
   3548..4136    +  rep_origin     ori: high-copy-number ColE1/pMB1/pBR322/pUC origin of replication
