[The description below was written by a language model from this plasmid's Addgene catalogue record and pLannotate feature annotations shown in this document.]
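Description:
pME-EGFP-mm-miR-500 (JDW 8) is a Gateway middle entry clone built on the pDONR221 backbone, intended as a modular building block for MultiSite Gateway assembly rather than as an expression vector in its own right. It is about 4.2 kb, replicates in E. coli from a high-copy ColE1/pUC-type origin and is selected with kanamycin through the aph(3')-Ia KanR gene. The backbone also carries the usual pDONR features: rrnB T1 and T2 terminators upstream of the cassette to insulate it from read-through transcription, a T7 promoter just outside attL2, and short lacI and lacZα remnants that have no functional role.

The payload sits between attL1 and attL2, the sites that LR Clonase recombines with matching attR sites to transfer the insert into a destination vector alongside 5′ and 3′ entry elements. The insert is a GFP coding sequence interrupted by an artificial intron that houses the murine microRNA mir-500 (Mir500). The feature table reflects this split arrangement: a 5′ fluorescent protein fragment (matched by the annotation software to a related Aequorea-derived variant, but consistent with the first part of EGFP), then the mir-500 hairpin at roughly the middle of the intervening sequence, then a 3′ EGFP fragment. In such a design, splicing should rejoin the two halves to yield fluorescent protein while the excised intron supplies the miRNA precursor, so fluorescence marks cells expressing the microRNA.

No promoter or polyadenylation signal is annotated within the att-flanked cassette; these would come from the partner entry clones and destination vector chosen at assembly. The associated toolbox is aimed at vertebrate model systems.
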