Addgene plasmid #242563: pME-EGFP-mm-miR-500 (JDW 8)
Purpose: Gateway middle entry clone containing an EGFP fused to the murine microRNA 500.
Depositing lab: Joshua Wythe. Depositing organization: University of Virginia. Publication: MultiSite Assembly of Gateway Induced Clones (MAGIC): a flexible cloning toolbox for use in vertebrate model systems. Gillespie WB 3rd, Zhang Y, Ruiz OE, Cerda J 3rd, Ortiz-Guzman J, Sherman M, Turner WD, Largoza G, Mosser LE, Fujimoto E, Chien CB, Kwan KM, Arenkiel BR, Devine WP, Wythe JD. Development. 2025 Nov 15;152(22):dev204308. doi: 10.1242/dev.204308. Epub 2025 Nov 13. PubMed 41230856.
Backbone
  Vector backbone: pDONR221
  Vector type: Gateway subcloning
Growth in bacteria
  Bacterial resistance: Kanamycin, 50 μg/mL
  Growth temperature: 37°C
  Growth strain: NEB Stable
  Copy number: High Copy
Gene/Insert
  Gene/Insert name: GFP with artificial intron and murine microRNA 500
  Species: M. musculus (mouse)
  Entrez Gene: Mir500 (a.k.a. Mirn500, mir-500, mmu-mir-500)
  Cloning method: Restriction Enzyme; 5′ cloning site Unknown (unknown if destroyed); 3′ cloning site Unknown (unknown if destroyed)
Terms and licenses: Academic/Nonprofit Terms; Industry Terms: Not Available to Industry
Depositor comments: Please visit https://doi.org/10.1101/2024.07.13.603267 for bioRxiv preprint.
How to cite: pME-EGFP-mm-miR-500 (JDW 8) was a gift from Joshua Wythe (Addgene plasmid # 242563 ; http://n2t.net/addgene:242563 ; RRID:Addgene_242563)
